Addgene plasmid #210142: lentiCRISPR v2-sgHSPC300-2
Purpose: knock out HSPC300 in mammalian cells
Depositing lab: Boyi Gan. Depositing organization: University of Texas MD Anderson Cancer Center. Publication: Actin cytoskeleton vulnerability to disulfide stress mediates disulfidptosis. Liu X, Nie L, Zhang Y, Yan Y, Wang C, Colic M, Olszewski K, Horbath A, Chen X, Lei G, Mao C, Wu S, Zhuang L, Poyurovsky MV, James You M, Hart T, Billadeau DD, Chen J, Gan B. Nat Cell Biol. 2023 Mar;25(3):404-414. doi: 10.1038/s41556-023-01091-2. Epub 2023 Feb 6. PubMed 36747082.
Backbone
  Vector backbone: lentiCRISPR v2
  Backbone manufacturer: Feng Zhang
  Backbone size w/o insert (bp): 12000
  Total vector size (bp): 12000
  Vector type: CRISPR
  Selectable markers: Puromycin
Growth in bacteria
  Bacterial resistance: Ampicillin, 100 μg/mL
  Growth temperature: 37°C
  Growth strain: NEB Stable
  Copy number: High Copy
Gene/Insert
  Gene/Insert name: Protein BRICK1 (alt names: HSPC300; BRK1)
  gRNA/shRNA sequence: TGATTATCTCAATGTACTCC
  Species: H. sapiens (human)
  GenBank ID: NM_018462.5
  Entrez Gene: BRK1 (a.k.a. C3orf10, HSPC300, MDS027, hHBrk1)
Terms and licenses: Academic/Nonprofit Terms; Industry Terms: Not Available to Industry
How to cite: lentiCRISPR v2-sgHSPC300-2 was a gift from Boyi Gan (Addgene plasmid # 210142 ; http://n2t.net/addgene:210142 ; RRID:Addgene_210142)
