[The description below was written by a language model from this plasmid's Addgene catalogue record and pLannotate feature annotations shown in this document.]
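Description:
lentiCRISPR v2-sgHSPC300-2 is a single-vector lentiviral CRISPR construct built on the lentiCRISPR v2 backbone and intended to knock out human HSPC300 (BRK1, Protein BRICK1) in mammalian cells. It is propagated in E. coli through a high-copy ColE1/pUC-type origin with ampicillin selection (AmpR), and the backbone also carries an f1 origin and an SV40/EM7-driven BleoR cassette that lies outside the viral genome. The catalogue lists the vector at about 12 kb, whereas the sequenced record underlying the feature table is about 13 kb.

The transfer cassette is a third-generation, self-inactivating HIV-1 design. A CMV enhancer/promoter fused to a truncated 5' LTR drives genomic RNA production in packaging cells. It is followed by the Ψ packaging signal with a gag fragment, the RRE for Rev-dependent nuclear export, and the cPPT/CTS, which aids nuclear import. The cassette ends in a ΔU3 3' LTR, with a bGH polyadenylation signal just downstream.

Between the LTRs, a human U6 RNA polymerase III promoter expresses the HSPC300-targeting guide joined to the S. pyogenes gRNA scaffold. An EF-1α core promoter drives S. pyogenes Cas9, followed in the same orientation by puromycin N-acetyltransferase. No separate promoter is annotated for the puromycin marker, which suggests co-expression from the same transcript, though the linking element is not annotated. A WPRE downstream enhances transcript expression.

After packaging and transduction, the integrated provirus supplies both nuclease and guide, and transduced cells can be selected with puromycin. The "-2" in the name suggests it is one of several guides against this gene. The associated publication concerns the vulnerability of the actin cytoskeleton to disulfide stress.
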