Features (pLannotate 1.2.2; 33 found; start..end, strand, type, name):
     20..219     +  promoter       CMV promoter: human cytomegalovirus (CMV) immediate early promoter
    237..417     +  LTR            5' LTR (truncated): truncated 5' long terminal repeat (LTR) from HIV-1
    464..589     +  misc_feature   HIV-1 Ψ: packaging signal of human immunodeficiency virus type 1
    573..936     +  CDS            HIV-1 gag (fragment): gag protein from human immunodeficiency virus 1; gag
   1082..1315    +  misc_feature   RRE: The Rev response element (RRE) of HIV-1 allows for Rev-dependent mRNA export from the nucleus to the cytoplasm.
   1692..1792    +  CDS            Rev (fragment): human immunodeficiency virus 1 (HIV-1) Rev protein; rev; enhances nuclear export of unspliced and incompletely spliced viral mRNAs
   1842..1959    +  misc_feature   cPPT/CTS: central polypurine tract and central termination sequence of HIV-1
   2010..2250    +  promoter       U6 promoter: RNA polymerase III promoter for human U6 snRNA
   2280..2355    +  misc_RNA       gRNA scaffold: guide RNA scaffold for the Streptococcus pyogenes CRISPR/Cas9 system
   2373..2391    +  CDS            small t antigen (fragment): SV40 (simian virus 40) small t antigen
   2417..2628    +  promoter       EF-1α core promoter: core promoter for human elongation factor EF-1α
   2653..6756    +  CDS            Cas9: Cas9 (Csn1) endonuclease from the Streptococcus pyogenes Type II CRISPR/Cas system generates RNA-guided double strand breaks in DNA
   6894..7491    +  CDS            PuroR (fragment): puromycin N-acetyltransferase; pac from Streptomyces; confers resistance to puromycin
   7507..8095    +  misc_feature   WPRE: woodchuck hepatitis virus posttranscriptional regulatory element
   8146..8165    +  misc_feature   cPPT/CTS (fragment): central polypurine tract and central termination sequence of HIV-1
   8167..8400    +  LTR            3' LTR (ΔU3): self-inactivating 3' long terminal repeat (LTR) from HIV-1
   8432..8656    +  polyA_signal   bGH poly(A) signal: bovine growth hormone polyadenylation signal
   8660..8681    +  promoter       SV40 promoter (fragment): SV40 enhancer and early promoter
   8702..9130    +  rep_origin     f1 ori (sequence partly withheld): f1 bacteriophage origin of replication; arrow indicates direction of (+) strand synthesis
   9144..9473    +  promoter       SV40 promoter: SV40 enhancer and early promoter
   9521..9568    +  promoter       EM7 promoter: synthetic bacterial promoter&nbsp
   9587..9961    +  CDS            BleoR: antibiotic-binding protein; Sh ble from Streptoalloteichus hindustanus; confers resistance to bleomycin, phleomycin, and Zeocin™
   9971..10096   +  CDS            ble (fragment): BLE_KLEPN - Experimental evidence at protein level: Swiss-Prot protein existence level 1. Binding protein with a strong affinity to the bleomycin family of antibiotics. Binds to CL990; an antimitotic-antibiotic compound. From Klebsiella pneumoniae.
  10091..10212   +  polyA_signal   SV40 poly(A) signal: SV40 polyadenylation signal
  10283..10305   -  protein_bind   lac operator (fragment): The lac repressor binds to the lac operator to inhibit transcription in E. coli. This inhibition can be relieved by adding lactose or isopropyl-β-D-thiogalactopyranoside (IPTG). lac repressor encoded by lacI
  10309..10339   -  promoter       lac promoter: promoter for the E. coli lac operon
  10354..10375   -  protein_bind   CAP binding site: CAP binding activates transcription in the presence of cAMP. E. coli catabolite activator protein
  10388..10480   -  CDS            lacI (fragment): lac repressor; lacI; The lac repressor binds to the lac operator to inhibit transcription in E. coli. This inhibition can be relieved by adding lactose or isopropyl-β-D-thiogalactopyranoside (IPTG).
  10663..11251   -  rep_origin     ori: high-copy-number ColE1/pMB1/pBR322/pUC origin of replication
  11422..12282   -  CDS            AmpR: β-lactamase; bla; confers resistance to ampicillin, carbenicillin, and related antibiotics
  12283..12387   -  promoter       AmpR promoter: bla
  12446..12498   -  misc_feature   bom (fragment): basis of mobility region from pBR322
  12653..19      +  enhancer       CMV enhancer (across the origin): human cytomegalovirus immediate early enhancer
>Addgene plasmid #210142 | lentiCRISPR v2-sgHSPC300-2 | addgene full sequence | sequence record 413626 | Addgene NGS Result
AGTCATCGCTATTACCATGGTGATGCGGTTTTGGCAGTACATCAATGGGCGTGGATAGCGGTTTGACTCA
CGGGGATTTCCAAGTCTCCACCCCATTGACGTCAATGGGAGTTTGTTTTGGCACCAAAATCAACGGGACT
TTCCAAAATGTCGTAACAACTCCGCCCCATTGACGCAAATGGGCGGTAGGCGTGTACGGTGGGAGGTCTA
TATAAGCAGCGCGTTTTGCCTGTACTGGGTCTCTCTGGTTAGACCAGATCTGAGCCTGGGAGCTCTCTGG
CTAACTAGGGAACCCACTGCTTAAGCCTCAATAAAGCTTGCCTTGAGTGCTTCAAGTAGTGTGTGCCCGT
CTGTTGTGTGACTCTGGTAACTAGAGATCCCTCAGACCCTTTTAGTCAGTGTGGAAAATCTCTAGCAGTG
GCGCCCGAACAGGGACTTGAAAGCGAAAGGGAAACCAGAGGAGCTCTCTCGACGCAGGACTCGGCTTGCT
GAAGCGCGCACGGCAAGAGGCGAGGGGCGGCGACTGGTGAGTACGCCAAAAATTTTGACTAGCGGAGGCT
AGAAGGAGAGAGATGGGTGCGAGAGCGTCAGTATTAAGCGGGGGAGAATTAGATCGCGATGGGAAAAAAT
TCGGTTAAGGCCAGGGGGAAAGAAAAAATATAAATTAAAACATATAGTATGGGCAAGCAGGGAGCTAGAA
CGATTCGCAGTTAATCCTGGCCTGTTAGAAACATCAGAAGGCTGTAGACAAATACTGGGACAGCTACAAC
CATCCCTTCAGACAGGATCAGAAGAACTTAGATCATTATATAATACAGTAGCAACCCTCTATTGTGTGCA
TCAAAGGATAGAGATAAAAGACACCAAGGAAGCTTTAGACAAGATAGAGGAAGAGCAAAACAAAAGTAAG
ACCACCGCACAGCAAGCGGCCGCTGATCTTCAGACCTGGAGGAGGAGATATGAGGGACAATTGGAGAAGT
GAATTATATAAATATAAAGTAGTAAAAATTGAACCATTAGGAGTAGCACCCACCAAGGCAAAGAGAAGAG
TGGTGCAGAGAGAAAAAAGAGCAGTGGGAATAGGAGCTTTGTTCCTTGGGTTCTTGGGAGCAGCAGGAAG
CACTATGGGCGCAGCGTCAATGACGCTGACGGTACAGGCCAGACAATTATTGTCTGGTATAGTGCAGCAG
CAGAACAATTTGCTGAGGGCTATTGAGGCGCAACAGCATCTGTTGCAACTCACAGTCTGGGGCATCAAGC
AGCTCCAGGCAAGAATCCTGGCTGTGGAAAGATACCTAAAGGATCAACAGCTCCTGGGGATTTGGGGTTG
CTCTGGAAAACTCATTTGCACCACTGCTGTGCCTTGGAATGCTAGTTGGAGTAATAAATCTCTGGAACAG
ATTTGGAATCACACGACCTGGATGGAGTGGGACAGAGAAATTAACAATTACACAAGCTTAATACACTCCT
TAATTGAAGAATCGCAAAACCAGCAAGAAAAGAATGAACAAGAATTATTGGAATTAGATAAATGGGCAAG
TTTGTGGAATTGGTTTAACATAACAAATTGGCTGTGGTATATAAAATTATTCATAATGATAGTAGGAGGC
TTGGTAGGTTTAAGAATAGTTTTTGCTGTACTTTCTATAGTGAATAGAGTTAGGCAGGGATATTCACCAT
TATCGTTTCAGACCCACCTCCCAACCCCGAGGGGACCCGACAGGCCCGAAGGAATAGAAGAAGAAGGTGG
AGAGAGAGACAGAGACAGATCCATTCGATTAGTGAACGGATCGGCACTGCGTGCGCCAATTCTGCAGACA
AATGGCAGTATTCATCCACAATTTTAAAAGAAAAGGGGGGATTGGGGGGTACAGTGCAGGGGAAAGAATA
GTAGACATAATAGCAACAGACATACAAACTAAAGAATTACAAAAACAAATTACAAAAATTCAAAATTTTC
GGGTTTATTACAGGGACAGCAGAGATCCAGTTTGGTTAATTAAGGTACCGAGGGCCTATTTCCCATGATT
CCTTCATATTTGCATATACGATACAAGGCTGTTAGAGAGATAATTAGAATTAATTTGACTGTAAACACAA
AGATATTAGTACAAAATACGTGACGTAGAAAGTAATAATTTCTTGGGTAGTTTGCAGTTTTAAAATTATG
TTTTAAAATGGACTATCATATGCTTACCGTAACTTGAAAGTATTTCGATTTCTTGGCTTTATATATCTTG
TGGAAAGGACGAAACACCGTGATTATCTCAATGTACTCCGTTTTAGAGCTAGAAATAGCAAGTTAAAATA
AGGCTAGTCCGTTATCAACTTGAAAAAGTGGCACCGAGTCGGTGCTTTTTTGAATTCGCTAGCTAGGTCT
TGAAAGGAGTGGGAATTGGCTCCGGTGCCCGTCAGTGGGCAGAGCGCACATCGCCCACAGTCCCCGAGAA
GTTGGGGGGAGGGGTCGGCAATTGATCCGGTGCCTAGAGAAGGTGGCGCGGGGTAAACTGGGAAAGTGAT
GTCGTGTACTGGCTCCGCCTTTTTCCCGAGGGTGGGGGAGAACCGTATATAAGTGCAGTAGTCGCCGTGA
ACGTTCTTTTTCGCAACGGGTTTGCCGCCAGAACACAGGACCGGTTCTAGAGCGCTGCCACCATGGACAA
GAAGTACAGCATCGGCCTGGACATCGGCACCAACTCTGTGGGCTGGGCCGTGATCACCGACGAGTACAAG
GTGCCCAGCAAGAAATTCAAGGTGCTGGGCAACACCGACCGGCACAGCATCAAGAAGAACCTGATCGGAG
CCCTGCTGTTCGACAGCGGCGAAACAGCCGAGGCCACCCGGCTGAAGAGAACCGCCAGAAGAAGATACAC
CAGACGGAAGAACCGGATCTGCTATCTGCAAGAGATCTTCAGCAACGAGATGGCCAAGGTGGACGACAGC
TTCTTCCACAGACTGGAAGAGTCCTTCCTGGTGGAAGAGGATAAGAAGCACGAGCGGCACCCCATCTTCG
GCAACATCGTGGACGAGGTGGCCTACCACGAGAAGTACCCCACCATCTACCACCTGAGAAAGAAACTGGT
GGACAGCACCGACAAGGCCGACCTGCGGCTGATCTATCTGGCCCTGGCCCACATGATCAAGTTCCGGGGC
CACTTCCTGATCGAGGGCGACCTGAACCCCGACAACAGCGACGTGGACAAGCTGTTCATCCAGCTGGTGC
AGACCTACAACCAGCTGTTCGAGGAAAACCCCATCAACGCCAGCGGCGTGGACGCCAAGGCCATCCTGTC
TGCCAGACTGAGCAAGAGCAGACGGCTGGAAAATCTGATCGCCCAGCTGCCCGGCGAGAAGAAGAATGGC
CTGTTCGGAAACCTGATTGCCCTGAGCCTGGGCCTGACCCCCAACTTCAAGAGCAACTTCGACCTGGCCG
AGGATGCCAAACTGCAGCTGAGCAAGGACACCTACGACGACGACCTGGACAACCTGCTGGCCCAGATCGG
CGACCAGTACGCCGACCTGTTTCTGGCCGCCAAGAACCTGTCCGACGCCATCCTGCTGAGCGACATCCTG
AGAGTGAACACCGAGATCACCAAGGCCCCCCTGAGCGCCTCTATGATCAAGAGATACGACGAGCACCACC
AGGACCTGACCCTGCTGAAAGCTCTCGTGCGGCAGCAGCTGCCTGAGAAGTACAAAGAGATTTTCTTCGA
CCAGAGCAAGAACGGCTACGCCGGCTACATTGACGGCGGAGCCAGCCAGGAAGAGTTCTACAAGTTCATC
AAGCCCATCCTGGAAAAGATGGACGGCACCGAGGAACTGCTCGTGAAGCTGAACAGAGAGGACCTGCTGC
GGAAGCAGCGGACCTTCGACAACGGCAGCATCCCCCACCAGATCCACCTGGGAGAGCTGCACGCCATTCT
GCGGCGGCAGGAAGATTTTTACCCATTCCTGAAGGACAACCGGGAAAAGATCGAGAAGATCCTGACCTTC
CGCATCCCCTACTACGTGGGCCCTCTGGCCAGGGGAAACAGCAGATTCGCCTGGATGACCAGAAAGAGCG
AGGAAACCATCACCCCCTGGAACTTCGAGGAAGTGGTGGACAAGGGCGCTTCCGCCCAGAGCTTCATCGA
GCGGATGACCAACTTCGATAAGAACCTGCCCAACGAGAAGGTGCTGCCCAAGCACAGCCTGCTGTACGAG
TACTTCACCGTGTATAACGAGCTGACCAAAGTGAAATACGTGACCGAGGGAATGAGAAAGCCCGCCTTCC
TGAGCGGCGAGCAGAAAAAGGCCATCGTGGACCTGCTGTTCAAGACCAACCGGAAAGTGACCGTGAAGCA
GCTGAAAGAGGACTACTTCAAGAAAATCGAGTGCTTCGACTCCGTGGAAATCTCCGGCGTGGAAGATCGG
TTCAACGCCTCCCTGGGCACATACCACGATCTGCTGAAAATTATCAAGGACAAGGACTTCCTGGACAATG
AGGAAAACGAGGACATTCTGGAAGATATCGTGCTGACCCTGACACTGTTTGAGGACAGAGAGATGATCGA
GGAACGGCTGAAAACCTATGCCCACCTGTTCGACGACAAAGTGATGAAGCAGCTGAAGCGGCGGAGATAC
ACCGGCTGGGGCAGGCTGAGCCGGAAGCTGATCAACGGCATCCGGGACAAGCAGTCCGGCAAGACAATCC
TGGATTTCCTGAAGTCCGACGGCTTCGCCAACAGAAACTTCATGCAGCTGATCCACGACGACAGCCTGAC
CTTTAAAGAGGACATCCAGAAAGCCCAGGTGTCCGGCCAGGGCGATAGCCTGCACGAGCACATTGCCAAT
CTGGCCGGCAGCCCCGCCATTAAGAAGGGCATCCTGCAGACAGTGAAGGTGGTGGACGAGCTCGTGAAAG
TGATGGGCCGGCACAAGCCCGAGAACATCGTGATCGAAATGGCCAGAGAGAACCAGACCACCCAGAAGGG
ACAGAAGAACAGCCGCGAGAGAATGAAGCGGATCGAAGAGGGCATCAAAGAGCTGGGCAGCCAGATCCTG
AAAGAACACCCCGTGGAAAACACCCAGCTGCAGAACGAGAAGCTGTACCTGTACTACCTGCAGAATGGGC
GGGATATGTACGTGGACCAGGAACTGGACATCAACCGGCTGTCCGACTACGATGTGGACCATATCGTGCC
TCAGAGCTTTCTGAAGGACGACTCCATCGACAACAAGGTGCTGACCAGAAGCGACAAGAACCGGGGCAAG
AGCGACAACGTGCCCTCCGAAGAGGTCGTGAAGAAGATGAAGAACTACTGGCGGCAGCTGCTGAACGCCA
AGCTGATTACCCAGAGAAAGTTCGACAATCTGACCAAGGCCGAGAGAGGCGGCCTGAGCGAACTGGATAA
GGCCGGCTTCATCAAGAGACAGCTGGTGGAAACCCGGCAGATCACAAAGCACGTGGCACAGATCCTGGAC
TCCCGGATGAACACTAAGTACGACGAGAATGACAAGCTGATCCGGGAAGTGAAAGTGATCACCCTGAAGT
CCAAGCTGGTGTCCGATTTCCGGAAGGATTTCCAGTTTTACAAAGTGCGCGAGATCAACAACTACCACCA
CGCCCACGACGCCTACCTGAACGCCGTCGTGGGAACCGCCCTGATCAAAAAGTACCCTAAGCTGGAAAGC
GAGTTCGTGTACGGCGACTACAAGGTGTACGACGTGCGGAAGATGATCGCCAAGAGCGAGCAGGAAATCG
GCAAGGCTACCGCCAAGTACTTCTTCTACAGCAACATCATGAACTTTTTCAAGACCGAGATTACCCTGGC
CAACGGCGAGATCCGGAAGCGGCCTCTGATCGAGACAAACGGCGAAACCGGGGAGATCGTGTGGGATAAG
GGCCGGGATTTTGCCACCGTGCGGAAAGTGCTGAGCATGCCCCAAGTGAATATCGTGAAAAAGACCGAGG
TGCAGACAGGCGGCTTCAGCAAAGAGTCTATCCTGCCCAAGAGGAACAGCGATAAGCTGATCGCCAGAAA
GAAGGACTGGGACCCTAAGAAGTACGGCGGCTTCGACAGCCCCACCGTGGCCTATTCTGTGCTGGTGGTG
GCCAAAGTGGAAAAGGGCAAGTCCAAGAAACTGAAGAGTGTGAAAGAGCTGCTGGGGATCACCATCATGG
AAAGAAGCAGCTTCGAGAAGAATCCCATCGACTTTCTGGAAGCCAAGGGCTACAAAGAAGTGAAAAAGGA
CCTGATCATCAAGCTGCCTAAGTACTCCCTGTTCGAGCTGGAAAACGGCCGGAAGAGAATGCTGGCCTCT
GCCGGCGAACTGCAGAAGGGAAACGAACTGGCCCTGCCCTCCAAATATGTGAACTTCCTGTACCTGGCCA
GCCACTATGAGAAGCTGAAGGGCTCCCCCGAGGATAATGAGCAGAAACAGCTGTTTGTGGAACAGCACAA
GCACTACCTGGACGAGATCATCGAGCAGATCAGCGAGTTCTCCAAGAGAGTGATCCTGGCCGACGCTAAT
CTGGACAAAGTGCTGTCCGCCTACAACAAGCACCGGGATAAGCCCATCAGAGAGCAGGCCGAGAATATCA
TCCACCTGTTTACCCTGACCAATCTGGGAGCCCCTGCCGCCTTCAAGTACTTTGACACCACCATCGACCG
GAAGAGGTACACCAGCACCAAAGAGGTGCTGGACGCCACCCTGATCCACCAGAGCATCACCGGCCTGTAC
GAGACACGGATCGACCTGTCTCAGCTGGGAGGCGACAAGCGACCTGCCGCCACAAAGAAGGCTGGACAGG
CTAAGAAGAAGAAAGATTACAAAGACGATGACGATAAGGGATCCGGCGCAACAAACTTCTCTCTGCTGAA
ACAAGCCGGAGATGTCGAAGAGAATCCTGGACCGACCGAGTACAAGCCCACGGTGCGCCTCGCCACCCGC
GACGACGTCCCCAGGGCCGTACGCACCCTCGCCGCCGCGTTCGCCGACTACCCCGCCACGCGCCACACCG
TCGATCCGGACCGCCACATCGAGCGGGTCACCGAGCTGCAAGAACTCTTCCTCACGCGCGTCGGGCTCGA
CATCGGCAAGGTGTGGGTCGCGGACGACGGCGCCGCGGTGGCGGTCTGGACCACGCCGGAGAGCGTCGAA
GCGGGGGCGGTGTTCGCCGAGATCGGCCCGCGCATGGCCGAGTTGAGCGGTTCCCGGCTGGCCGCGCAGC
AACAGATGGAAGGCCTCCTGGCGCCGCACCGGCCCAAGGAGCCCGCGTGGTTCCTGGCCACCGTCGGAGT
CTCGCCCGACCACCAGGGCAAGGGTCTGGGCAGCGCCGTCGTGCTCCCCGGAGTGGAGGCGGCCGAGCGC
GCCGGGGTGCCCGCCTTCCTGGAGACCTCCGCGCCCCGCAACCTCCCCTTCTACGAGCGGCTCGGCTTCA
CCGTCACCGCCGACGTCGAGGTGCCCGAAGGACCGCGCACCTGGTGCATGACCCGCAAGCCCGGTGCCTG
AACGCGTTAAGTCGACAATCAACCTCTGGATTACAAAATTTGTGAAAGATTGACTGGTATTCTTAACTAT
GTTGCTCCTTTTACGCTATGTGGATACGCTGCTTTAATGCCTTTGTATCATGCTATTGCTTCCCGTATGG
CTTTCATTTTCTCCTCCTTGTATAAATCCTGGTTGCTGTCTCTTTATGAGGAGTTGTGGCCCGTTGTCAG
GCAACGTGGCGTGGTGTGCACTGTGTTTGCTGACGCAACCCCCACTGGTTGGGGCATTGCCACCACCTGT
CAGCTCCTTTCCGGGACTTTCGCTTTCCCCCTCCCTATTGCCACGGCGGAACTCATCGCCGCCTGCCTTG
CCCGCTGCTGGACAGGGGCTCGGCTGTTGGGCACTGACAATTCCGTGGTGTTGTCGGGGAAATCATCGTC
CTTTCCTTGGCTGCTCGCCTGTGTTGCCACCTGGATTCTGCGCGGGACGTCCTTCTGCTACGTCCCTTCG
GCCCTCAATCCAGCGGACCTTCCTTCCCGCGGCCTGCTGCCGGCTCTGCGGCCTCTTCCGCGTCTTCGCC
TTCGCCCTCAGACGAGTCGGATCTCCCTTTGGGCCGCCTCCCCGCGTCGACTTTAAGACCAATGACTTAC
AAGGCAGCTGTAGATCTTAGCCACTTTTTAAAAGAAAAGGGGGGACTGGAAGGGCTAATTCACTCCCAAC
GAAGACAAGATCTGCTTTTTGCTTGTACTGGGTCTCTCTGGTTAGACCAGATCTGAGCCTGGGAGCTCTC
TGGCTAACTAGGGAACCCACTGCTTAAGCCTCAATAAAGCTTGCCTTGAGTGCTTCAAGTAGTGTGTGCC
CGTCTGTTGTGTGACTCTGGTAACTAGAGATCCCTCAGACCCTTTTAGTCAGTGTGGAAAATCTCTAGCA
GGGCCCGTTTAAACCCGCTGATCAGCCTCGACTGTGCCTTCTAGTTGCCAGCCATCTGTTGTTTGCCCCT
CCCCCGTGCCTTCCTTGACCCTGGAAGGTGCCACTCCCACTGTCCTTTCCTAATAAAATGAGGAAATTGC
ATCGCATTGTCTGAGTAGGTGTCATTCTATTCTGGGGGGTGGGGTGGGGCAGGACAGCAAGGGGGAGGAT
TGGGAAGACAATAGCAGGCATGCTGGGGATGCGGTGGGCTCTATGGCTTCTGAGGCGGAAAGAACCAGCT
GGGGCTCTAGGGGGTATCCCC
[124 nt withheld, positions 8702-8825]
C
[91 nt withheld, positions 8827-8917]
A
[49 nt withheld, positions 8919-8967]
CCTTTGACGTTGGAGTCCACGTTCTTT
[37 nt withheld, positions 8995-9031]
ACCCTATCTCGGTCTATTCTTTTGATTTATAAGGGATTTTGCCGATTTCGGCCTATTGGTTAAAAAATGA
GCTGATTTAACAAAAATTTAACGCGAATTAATTCTGTGGAATGTGTGTCAGTTAGGGTGTGGAAAGTCCC
CAGGCTCCCCAGCAGGCAGAAGTATGCAAAGCATGCATCTCAATTAGTCAGCAACCAGGTGTGGAAAGTC
CCCAGGCTCCCCAGCAGGCAGAAGTATGCAAAGCATGCATCTCAATTAGTCAGCAACCATAGTCCCGCCC
CTAACTCCGCCCATCCCGCCCCTAACTCCGCCCAGTTCCGCCCATTCTCCGCCCCATGGCTGACTAATTT
TTTTTATTTATGCAGAGGCCGAGGCCGCCTCTGCCTCTGAGCTATTCCAGAAGTAGTGAGGAGGCTTTTT
TGGAGGCCTAGGCTTTTGCAAAAAGCTCCCGGGAGCTTGTATATCCATTTTCGGATCTGATCAGCACGTG
TTGACAATTAATCATCGGCATAGTATATCGGCATAGTATAATACGACAAGGTGAGGAACTAAACCATGGC
CAAGTTGACCAGTGCCGTTCCGGTGCTCACCGCGCGCGACGTCGCCGGAGCGGTCGAGTTCTGGACCGAC
CGGCTCGGGTTCTCCCGGGACTTCGTGGAGGACGACTTCGCCGGTGTGGTCCGGGACGACGTGACCCTGT
TCATCAGCGCGGTCCAGGACCAGGTGGTGCCGGACAACACCCTGGCCTGGGTGTGGGTGCGCGGCCTGGA
CGAGCTGTACGCCGAGTGGTCGGAGGTCGTGTCCACGAACTTCCGGGACGCCTCCGGGCCGGCCATGACC
GAGATCGGCGAGCAGCCGTGGGGGCGGGAGTTCGCCCTGCGCGACCCGGCCGGCAACTGCGTGCACTTCG
TGGCCGAGGAGCAGGACTGACACGTGCTACGAGATTTCGATTCCACCGCCGCCTTCTATGAAAGGTTGGG
CTTCGGAATCGTTTTCCGGGACGCCGGCTGGATGATCCTCCAGCGCGGGGATCTCATGCTGGAGTTCTTC
GCCCACCCCAACTTGTTTATTGCAGCTTATAATGGTTACAAATAAAGCAATAGCATCACAAATTTCACAA
ATAAAGCATTTTTTTCACTGCATTCTAGTTGTGGTTTGTCCAAACTCATCAATGTATCTTATCATGTCTG
TATACCGTCGACCTCTAGCTAGAGCTTGGCGTAATCATGGTCATAGCTGTTTCCTGTGTGAAATTGTTAT
CCGCTCACAATTCCACACAACATACGAGCCGGAAGCATAAAGTGTAAAGCCTGGGGTGCCTAATGAGTGA
GCTAACTCACATTAATTGCGTTGCGCTCACTGCCCGCTTTCCAGTCGGGAAACCTGTCGTGCCAGCTGCA
TTAATGAATCGGCCAACGCGCGGGGAGAGGCGGTTTGCGTATTGGGCGCTCTTCCGCTTCCTCGCTCACT
GACTCGCTGCGCTCGGTCGTTCGGCTGCGGCGAGCGGTATCAGCTCACTCAAAGGCGGTAATACGGTTAT
CCACAGAATCAGGGGATAACGCAGGAAAGAACATGTGAGCAAAAGGCCAGCAAAAGGCCAGGAACCGTAA
AAAGGCCGCGTTGCTGGCGTTTTTCCATAGGCTCCGCCCCCCTGACGAGCATCACAAAAATCGACGCTCA
AGTCAGAGGTGGCGAAACCCGACAGGACTATAAAGATACCAGGCGTTTCCCCCTGGAAGCTCCCTCGTGC
GCTCTCCTGTTCCGACCCTGCCGCTTACCGGATACCTGTCCGCCTTTCTCCCTTCGGGAAGCGTGGCGCT
TTCTCATAGCTCACGCTGTAGGTATCTCAGTTCGGTGTAGGTCGTTCGCTCCAAGCTGGGCTGTGTGCAC
GAACCCCCCGTTCAGCCCGACCGCTGCGCCTTATCCGGTAACTATCGTCTTGAGTCCAACCCGGTAAGAC
ACGACTTATCGCCACTGGCAGCAGCCACTGGTAACAGGATTAGCAGAGCGAGGTATGTAGGCGGTGCTAC
AGAGTTCTTGAAGTGGTGGCCTAACTACGGCTACACTAGAAGAACAGTATTTGGTATCTGCGCTCTGCTG
AAGCCAGTTACCTTCGGAAAAAGAGTTGGTAGCTCTTGATCCGGCAAACAAACCACCGCTGGTAGCGGTG
GTTTTTTTGTTTGCAAGCAGCAGATTACGCGCAGAAAAAAAGGATCTCAAGAAGATCCTTTGATCTTTTC
TACGGGGTCTGACGCTCAGTGGAACGAAAACTCACGTTAAGGGATTTTGGTCATGAGATTATCAAAAAGG
ATCTTCACCTAGATCCTTTTAAATTAAAAATGAAGTTTTAAATCAATCTAAAGTATATATGAGTAAACTT
GGTCTGACAGTTACCAATGCTTAATCAGTGAGGCACCTATCTCAGCGATCTGTCTATTTCGTTCATCCAT
AGTTGCCTGACTCCCCGTCGTGTAGATAACTACGATACGGGAGGGCTTACCATCTGGCCCCAGTGCTGCA
ATGATACCGCGAGACCCACGCTCACCGGCTCCAGATTTATCAGCAATAAACCAGCCAGCCGGAAGGGCCG
AGCGCAGAAGTGGTCCTGCAACTTTATCCGCCTCCATCCAGTCTATTAATTGTTGCCGGGAAGCTAGAGT
AAGTAGTTCGCCAGTTAATAGTTTGCGCAACGTTGTTGCCATTGCTACAGGCATCGTGGTGTCACGCTCG
TCGTTTGGTATGGCTTCATTCAGCTCCGGTTCCCAACGATCAAGGCGAGTTACATGATCCCCCATGTTGT
GCAAAAAAGCGGTTAGCTCCTTCGGTCCTCCGATCGTTGTCAGAAGTAAGTTGGCCGCAGTGTTATCACT
CATGGTTATGGCAGCACTGCATAATTCTCTTACTGTCATGCCATCCGTAAGATGCTTTTCTGTGACTGGT
GAGTACTCAACCAAGTCATTCTGAGAATAGTGTATGCGGCGACCGAGTTGCTCTTGCCCGGCGTCAATAC
GGGATAATACCGCGCCACATAGCAGAACTTTAAAAGTGCTCATCATTGGAAAACGTTCTTCGGGGCGAAA
ACTCTCAAGGATCTTACCGCTGTTGAGATCCAGTTCGATGTAACCCACTCGTGCACCCAACTGATCTTCA
GCATCTTTTACTTTCACCAGCGTTTCTGGGTGAGCAAAAACAGGAAGGCAAAATGCCGCAAAAAAGGGAA
TAAGGGCGACACGGAAATGTTGAATACTCATACTCTTCCTTTTTCAATATTATTGAAGCATTTATCAGGG
TTATTGTCTCATGAGCGGATACATATTTGAATGTATTTAGAAAAATAAACAAATAGGGGTTCCGCGCACA
TTTCCCCGAAAAGTGCCACCTGACGTCGACGGATCGGGAGATCTCCCGATCCCCTATGGTGCACTCTCAG
TACAATCTGCTCTGATGCCGCATAGTTAAGCCAGTATCTGCTCCCTGCTTGTGTGTTGGAGGTCGCTGAG
TAGTGCGCGAGCAAAATTTAAGCTACAACAAGGCAAGGCTTGACCGACAATTGCATGAAGAATCTGCTTA
GGGTTAGGCGTTTTGCGCTGCTTCGCGATGTACGGGCCAGATATACGCGTTGACATTGATTATTGACTAG
TTATTAATAGTAATCAATTACGGGGTCATTAGTTCATAGCCCATATATGGAGTTCCGCGTTACATAACTT
ACGGTAAATGGCCCGCCTGGCTGACCGCCCAACGACCCCCGCCCATTGACGTCAATAATGACGTATGTTC
CCATAGTAACGCCAATAGGGACTTTCCATTGACGTCAATGGGTGGAGTATTTACGGTAAACTGCCCACTT
GGCAGTACATCAAGTGTATCATATGCCAAGTACGCCCCCTATTGACGTCAATGACGGTAAATGGCCCGCC
TGGCATTATGCCCAGTACATGACCTTATGGGACTTTCCTACTTGGCAGTACATCTACGTATT
